>Addgene plasmid #109490 | actc1b-mKate2-GPI-pA | depositor full sequence | sequence record 206427 | Full Sequence
CCACCTAAATTGTAAGCGTTAATATTTTGTTAAAATTCGCGTTAAATTTTTGTTAAATCAGCTCATTTTT
TAACCAATAGGCCGAAATCGGCAAAATCCCTTATAAATCAAAAGAATAGACCGAGATAGGGT
[37 nt withheld, positions 133-169]
AAAGAACGTGGACTCCAACGTCAAAGG
[32 nt withheld, positions 197-228]
GCTGGCTAAGAACTCATCAGCCTCCCCGGTCCATCTACCCACGTACCAATGCACCAATTGGCCACAATGA
CGGCTACTACATGGTGCCATTCCTTCCTCTTTATAGGAATGGAGACTACCTCCTGTCCAACAAGGCTCTT
GGATACGAGTACGCCTACCTGTTGGACCCAGGTCATTGCACAACACCAGAAATGCCCTCTGATCTGCAAA
AGACGTGAATATCTGTTCAGACACCCATATCCACTCTGTTCCACACAGGTCAGAGGTTTGTCCAGGAGTT
CTTGACAGAGGTGTAAAAAGTACTCAAAAATTTTACTCAAGTGAAAGTACAAGTACTTAGGGAAAATTTT
ACTCAATTAAAAGTAAAAGTATCTGGCTAGAATCTTACTTGAGTAAAAGTAAAAAAGTACTCCATTAAAA
TTGTACTTGAGTATTAAGGAAGTAAAAGTAAAAGCAAGAAAGAAAACTAGAGATTCTTGTTTAAGCTTTT
AATCTCAAAAAACATTAAATGAAATGCATACAAGGTTTTATCCTGCTTTAGAACTGTTTGTATTTAATTA
TCAAACTATAAGACAGACAATCTAATGCCAGTACACGCTACTCAAAGTTGTAAAACCTCAGATTTAACTT
CAGTAGAAGCTGATTCTCAAAATTGTTAGTGTCAAGCCTAGCTCTTTTGGGGCTGAAAAGCAATCCTGCA
GTGCTGAAAAGCCTCTCACAGGCAGCCGATGCGGGAAGAGGTGTATTAGTCTTGATAGAGAGGCTGCAAA
TAGCAGGAAACGTGAGCAGAGACTCCCTGGTGTCTGAAACACAGGCCAGATGGGCCCTCGAGCAGGAAAC
AGCTATGACCATGATTACGCCAAGCTATCAACTTTGTATAGAAAAGTTGGCACGCGCAGATTCCGTGTGG
GCCTGGTAATATCTTACCATTTTAAGCTATTTTAAGATTAGGGAAAAAAATTAAATAAAACTACTTTAAA
ATTACTTTCCTTAAAAAGCAACATATTTATTTAGTTTTTGTTTAACTGGCTCAAGATTGTAATATTTTAC
TTTTACATGTTTTTTTTAAGTACCTAAATGTGTTCAAAAGTAAAGTATGTTATTGTTTTTTTTTTTTTAA
TGTTAGCTAAGCTTTAAATTGTAATATATTACTTTTAAAAGTGACTTTTTAAAAATGTAAATAAAAAAGT
AACTATAAATGTGTAATGCATGTTATTTCTGTGGGTTTTTTAATTTTCATCTCAACTGGGCTTACAATTT
TAACATAATAAAAATCAAATCAAATCAAATCAGGCCCTTATTTGTCACATACACTCTTGTATACTGAAAT
AAACTAAATGTTGAGAAAAATTTAAATACACCAAAATAACGCATACCTTTTTTGTAATTACCTAAGTAAA
ACATTTAGTTCCTTTTTTAAGTGACTCAAGATTGTAATCTATTAATTGTAAAAGATAAAACTAGTGATCA
ATCTGACGTGCTTCTATGCAGCCTGTGAGATTAATTGTGATGTTTAATTATTAAACAATTTAAATGGATC
AAACATTTCACATGTGCTTATTGTGTCCAACAAAACCAGCAGAAGCACTTAAAAATATTGCATGACAACA
TGAGTTTTTAATGTAAATTATATATACTTCCTAAACGAAGTTAATCATATTTTCTAAAATAATAATGTCA
TTGAAATATTTAAATAAATGATAANCTTTAGTTGATTCAACATAAAATTGAAAGCAATAAGGACTTTTTT
TTTTTTACAGCGGTGAAGCAAAAGCNTGNAAATAATCATATAAATATAATAAATAAATAAATAAAATAAT
GGTTCTTGGTGCAAATATGAACACTTTAAATAAATATAGAATAAATATGATCAATAAGTCATAACGACGT
GTTTTATGTTGATTATAATTTAAACATGTTTCTAACGCAAGTTTTAAAAACTGTTTTAAAGTATTATTTT
AAGTTATAAGATCAATTTGACTCAACATTTTGTAGTGAAAATATGTTGTGTAAAATTAATATAATATACA
CTATAAAAATGCAAGGTTCCACACAATTCATTCATGTTGTCCCAACACAAATCGATTAAGTTAACAAATA
TATGTGGATTGAACATAAAAAATTAAGTTGTCCCAATGAAATCTCAAGAATTGTGTTGTTTCAGCTCATT
TTAAATAAGTAGTTTTAACAAGTAAAAAATAACATATTTTTGAGTGTGTATATATATATATTTATATATT
ACAAAATATAATAATATAAAATGTAAAAGATATAAACCATGCTACATATATTTAAGAGCTATTTTGCACA
TTACTTTTTTGCAAGCCATTTGAGTGTTTTTTTACAAATATATATTAGCTAAATATACAATATCTTAAAT
ATACAATTAATCAGACATGCAAAAAATGCATTTAACCTACATAAAAATACATGATCAACATATGTTTTAT
GCTGATTACAACTAAATCAAACGTAATGAAATTAATTTATAAAAGCGATTTAAATATGTCAATATTTTAA
GTTAAAATCACTTGAAACCTACTATAAATGAACTTAAATTTAAAAAATCTCCTTTAATTCCAATGCAGCA
CTGTTGTTTTTTCAGCTGAGGACCCCCGGTGCAGATGGTTGGCCCCCGGCCCGCTATTCTAAGGAAGCCT
TTCTTAATTTTAGGGCGGCGCTGCATGCGCTCAGATCAGATTCACGGGTGGAGAGGGTTATTTTCTCTTT
TTTATTTTTTCTTGCCTGCTCATATTTGGGCCTGTGTGAACCCCAGGCTCCGCCTCGGCCCCCAGGAGCC
GCTCTTATTTAAAGGGGATCCTCGCCTTCAGTCTTCGTCCCAGTGGAAGCATCAGTCTTGTGATAACAAC
TTGGTGAGTCCTACAGACCAGCGCTCGACTCTAGGCTTTAAATGCATTGATTTCTCTGGATTAGCTACCG
GGAGAGTTTTAACTTTGCTTATTAGTCTTGTGCTTGAACTGCTAGGTTTAAAGAGGGTTTTCTCTAATGC
ATGCATGAAGCGACAGCTGAAAACCAGAAATAGAGCGTTTGTCCTCCTGTTAAACTCTAGCCTTTCTTTG
GCATTTGTCAGTCCGAGTCTTCAGCTGCCGGCAGGAGATTGGGTTTCAGTAACACTTGCTGAGCACAAAC
TACACGTGCTTCCTTCAGATTTAATTCATTATTAATCATTCTAGATTTAAATGATCTTCTTACTCATTGC
TGATTATTTTAGCCTTGCGGAGCAGATTAAATGAGCACGTGTTTATTAAGATTGATTTAAATATAATTAA
TATTTCACCACTGTAGTTTTAAAATTGCCTTCTAAGTCATGGTTGATTTTTAATAGGTATCGGCTCTAAT
TAGATTACTATTTTGGTTTTTAAATGTTATTTCTATTTCATTTGTAGGCTCGTTTTTAATGTGATTTTAT
TAGATTCTAGTTTTAAAATCATCTTTTAGCCTTACTGAGCAGACTGAATGAACATGTTTCATTAAGATTA
ACTTCATTATAGTTAATTATTTAATCATTCTAGTGGATTATAAATCAGCTCTATTTAAATTGATTGTCGT
GTTTATTTCTATTTGATTTTTGATTATTTTTTAAGGTCGTTTTTATGTGATTTTTCCCCGATTCTAATTT
TAAACTAATTGTTTGATTTTTATATGATTCGACTCTTTTTAAATGAATTGTTTTGCTTTTTTTATTGAGC
ATATATATATATTATACAATTTCAATCAACAATTGTTGTGCTTTTTAAATGTTGTTTCTATTTCATTTCT
AGGGTCGATTTTATTCGATTCTAGTTTTAAAATCGTGATTTCTAACTCCTAACCTTACTGAGCAGACTGA
ATGAACATGTTTCATCAAGATTAACTTCATTATAGTTAATTATTGAATCGGGCTAGTGGTTTATAAATCA
GCTCTATTATAAATTAATTGTCATCATTATTTCTATTTAATTTTTATTATTTTTTTAGGATTATTTTTAA
GGGATTTTTTTCACGTTCTAGTTTTAAACTCAATGCTCATTACTGCTCACCCTTGCTGAGCAGTCTTTCG
TTAAGATTAAATTAATTAATAACCCATTCTAGTTTTAAAACAGTGTCTTAAGGCATAGCTGATATTTTAC
AAGTTTACTATTTAATATATCTCCATTTCTTTTTTTAGGGTCGATTTCATCTGATTTGATTAATTTTTAT
TATCTTCACTAAGCTTTTTGTTCTAGGTTTTATTCTCAGTATTATTACTGTTATATTTGAACTGAATTTC
TCCTCATAGTTTATTCATTTTATTTATTTATTTTTTGTTTATTCGCTATTTTGTATTTTAGTTTTTAATT
AGAAATTTTATTAGAATCGTTTTGAACTAGTTTTTATGCACTCTAACATTAATATTAAATCATAACTATT
ATTTTTATTATAATTTATTTGTGTTTATCTTTTTGTGTAGCTTTCATGTGTTTTTATTTTAGTTTTATTA
TGTTTGCATTGAATTTTTTGGACTAGTTTATATAACGATATACAGAAAAGCCATGACAACAAATGTTTTT
ATAATACCTATTAAGTATAAGCTAATCAGATTTCCACTATTCTGTTCAAAGTTAACATTATTAGCCATTC
TGATGGATCATTTGACATTTGTCATATGTCTTTATGAACACTGCTCTTTCAGATGCCACTTTTAAAGCTG
TTTTTTACAGTAAATGAACGTTTATTATTATGACATTATTTCCTAAGGCCTCTAGAGTACAGCAGGATGT
GGCGTGTGCATTACTGTGTAATTATGCTGACTGTAAATGTGCATTTATAGACTGTCAGCATGTCTGACTG
TGCGCTGTTGTGATTTGTCCTGCACAGACCAAGGCAAGTTTGTACAAAAAAGCAGGCTGCCACCATGGAC
GCTTTATTTCACAGACGTCTGCTGCTGCTGCTGATTGTACTGCCGGCCTGCAGCCTCGAGGTGAGCGAGC
TGATTAAGGAGAACATGCACATGAAGCTGTACATGGAGGGCACCGTGAACAACCACCACTTCAAGTGCAC
ATCCGAGGGCGAAGGCAAGCCCTACGAGGGCACCCAGACCATGAGAATCAAGGCGGTCGAGGGCGGCCCT
CTCCCCTTCGCCTTCGACATCCTGGCTACCAGCTTCATGTACGGCAGCAAAACCTTCATCAACCACACCC
AGGGCATCCCCGACTTCTTTAAGCAGTCCTTCCCCGAGGGCTTCACATGGGAGAGAGTCACCACATACGA
AGACGGGGGCGTGCTGACCGCTACCCAGGACACCAGCCTCCAGGACGGCTGCCTCATCTACAACGTCAAG
ATCAGAGGGGTGAACTTCCCATCCAACGGCCCTGTGATGCAGAAGAAAACACTCGGCTGGGAGGCCTCCA
CCGAGACCCTGTACCCCGCTGACGGCGGCCTGGAAGGCAGAGCCGACATGGCCCTGAAGCTCGTGGGCGG
GGGCCACCTGATCTGCAACTTGAAGACCACATACAGATCCAAGAAACCCGCTAAGAACCTCAAGATGCCC
GGCGTCTACTATGTGGACAGAAGACTGGAAAGAATCAAGGAGGCCGACAAAGAGACCTACGTCGAGCAGC
ACGAGGTGGCTGTGGCCAGATACTGCGACCTCCCTAGCAAACTGGGGCACAGAGGATCCCTGAAGGGCGG
TACGGAGACGGTCGCCATGGCAACAGGTCTGCATCTGATGGCGCTGCTGGTGATGCTGCTGCGCTGACAC
CCAGCTTTCTTGTACAAAGTGGGGGATCCAGACATGATAAGATACATTGATGAGTTTGGACAAACCACAA
CTAGAATGCAGTGAAAAAAATGCTTTATTTGTGAAATTTGTGATGCTATTGCTTTATTTGTAACCATTAT
AAGCTGCAATAAACAAGTTAACAACAACAATTGCATTCATTTTATGTTTCAGGTTCAGGGGGAGGTGTGG
GAGGTTTTTTCCAACTTTATTATACATAGTTGATAATTCACTGGCCGTCGTTTTACGGTACCATCGATGA
TGATCCAGACATGATAAGATACATTGATGAGTTTGGACAAACCACAACTAGAATGCAGTGAAAAAAATGC
TTTATTTGTGAAATTTGTGATGCTATTGCTTTATTTGTAACCATTATAAGCTGCAATAAACAAGTTAACA
ACAACAATTGCATTCATTTTATGTTTCAGGTTCAGGGGGAGGTGTGGGAGGTTTTTTAAAGCAAGTAAAA
CCTCTACAAATGTGGTATGGCTGATTATGATCCTCTAGATCAGATCTGCGAAGATACGGCCACGGGTGCT
CTTGATCCTGTGGCTGATTTTGGACTGTGCTGCTCGCAGCTGCTGATGAATCACATACTTCCTCCATTTT
CTTCCACTGATTGACTGTTATAATTTCCCTAATTTCCAGGTCAAGGTGCTGTGCATTGTGGTAATAGATG
TGACATGACGTCACTTCCAAAGGACCAATGAACATGTCTGACCAATTTCATATAATGTGAAAACGATTTT
CATAGGCAGAATAAATAACATTTAAATTAAACTGGGCATCAGCGCAATTCAATTGGTTTGGTAATAGCAA
GGGAAAATAGAATGAAGTGATCTCCAAAAAATAAGTACTTTTTGACTGTAAATAAAATTGTAAGGAGTAA
AAAGTACTTTTTTTTCTAAAAAAATGTAATTAAGTAAAAGTAAAAGTATTGATTTTTAATTGTACTCAAG
TAAAGTAAAAATCCCCAAAAATAATACTTAAGTACAGTAATCAAGTAAAATTACTCAAGTACTTTACACC
TCTGGTTCTTGACCCCCTACCTTCAGCAAGCCCAGCAGATCCACTAGTTCTAGAGCGGCCGCCACCGCGG
TGGAGCTCCAGCTTTTGTTCCCTTTAGTGAGGGTTAATTGCGCGCTTGGCGTAATCATGGTCATAGCTGT
TTCCTGTGTGAAATTGTTATCCGCTCACAATTCCACACAACATACGAGCCGGAAGCATAAAGTGTAAAGC
CTGGGGTGCCTAATGAGTGAGCTAACTCACATTAATTGCGTTGCGCTCACTGCCCGCTTTCCAGTCGGGA
AACCTGTCGTGCCAGCTGCATTAATGAATCGGCCAACGCGCGGGGAGAGGCGGTTTGCGTATTGGGCGCT
CTTCCGCTTCCTCGCTCACTGACTCGCTGCGCTCGGTCGTTCGGCTGCGGCGAGCGGTATCAGCTCACTC
AAAGGCGGTAATACGGTTATCCACAGAATCAGGGGATAACGCAGGAAAGAACATGTGAGCAAAAGGCCAG
CAAAAGGCCAGGAACCGTAAAAAGGCCGCGTTGCTGGCGTTTTTCCATAGGCTCCGCCCCCCTGACGAGC
ATCACAAAAATCGACGCTCAAGTCAGAGGTGGCGAAACCCGACAGGACTATAAAGATACCAGGCGTTTCC
CCCTGGAAGCTCCCTCGTGCGCTCTCCTGTTCCGACCCTGCCGCTTACCGGATACCTGTCCGCCTTTCTC
CCTTCGGGAAGCGTGGCGCTTTCTCATAGCTCACGCTGTAGGTATCTCAGTTCGGTGTAGGTCGTTCGCT
CCAAGCTGGGCTGTGTGCACGAACCCCCCGTTCAGCCCGACCGCTGCGCCTTATCCGGTAACTATCGTCT
TGAGTCCAACCCGGTAAGACACGACTTATCGCCACTGGCAGCAGCCACTGGTAACAGGATTAGCAGAGCG
AGGTATGTAGGCGGTGCTACAGAGTTCTTGAAGTGGTGGCCTAACTACGGCTACACTAGAAGGACAGTAT
TTGGTATCTGCGCTCTGCTGAAGCCAGTTACCTTCGGAAAAAGAGTTGGTAGCTCTTGATCCGGCAAACA
AACCACCGCTGGTAGCGGTGGTTTTTTTGTTTGCAAGCAGCAGATTACGCGCAGAAAAAAAGGATCTCAA
GAAGATCCTTTGATCTTTTCTACGGGGTCTGACGCTCAGTGGAACGAAAACTCACGTTAAGGGATTTTGG
TCATGAGATTATCAAAAAGGATCTTCACCTAGATCCTTTTAAATTAAAAATGAAGTTTTAAATCAATCTA
AAGTATATATGAGTAAACTTGGTCTGACAGTTACCAATGCTTAATCAGTGAGGCACCTATCTCAGCGATC
TGTCTATTTCGTTCATCCATAGTTGCCTGACTCCCCGTCGTGTAGATAACTACGATACGGGAGGGCTTAC
CATCTGGCCCCAGTGCTGCAATGATACCGCGAGACCCACGCTCACCGGCTCCAGATTTATCAGCAATAAA
CCAGCCAGCCGGAAGGGCCGAGCGCAGAAGTGGTCCTGCAACTTTATCCGCCTCCATCCAGTCTATTAAT
TGTTGCCGGGAAGCTAGAGTAAGTAGTTCGCCAGTTAATAGTTTGCGCAACGTTGTTGCCATTGCTACAG
GCATCGTGGTGTCACGCTCGTCGTTTGGTATGGCTTCATTCAGCTCCGGTTCCCAACGATCAAGGCGAGT
TACATGATCCCCCATGTTGTGCAAAAAAGCGGTTAGCTCCTTCGGTCCTCCGATCGTTGTCAGAAGTAAG
TTGGCCGCAGTGTTATCACTCATGGTTATGGCAGCACTGCATAATTCTCTTACTGTCATGCCATCCGTAA
GATGCTTTTCTGTGACTGGTGAGTACTCAACCAAGTCATTCTGAGAATAGTGTATGCGGCGACCGAGTTG
CTCTTGCCCGGCGTCAATACGGGATAATACCGCGCCACATAGCAGAACTTTAAAAGTGCTCATCATTGGA
AAACGTTCTTCGGGGCGAAAACTCTCAAGGATCTTACCGCTGTTGAGATCCAGTTCGATGTAACCCACTC
GTGCACCCAACTGATCTTCAGCATCTTTTACTTTCACCAGCGTTTCTGGGTGAGCAAAAACAGGAAGGCA
AAATGCCGCAAAAAAGGGAATAAGGGCGACACGGAAATGTTGAATACTCATACTCTTCCTTTTTCAATAT
TATTGAAGCATTTATCAGGGTTATTGTCTCATGAGCGGATACATATTTGAATGTATTTAGAAAAATAAAC
AAATAGGGGTTCCGCGCACATTTCCCCGAAAAGTG
Features (pLannotate 1.2.2; 22 found; start..end, strand, type, name):
      7..228     -  rep_origin     M13 ori (fragment) (sequence partly withheld): M13 bacteriophage origin of replication; arrow indicates direction of (+) strand synthesis
    228..515     +  CDS            tyr (fragment) (sequence partly withheld): TYRO_ORYLA - Also known as tyro. Experimental evidence at transcript level: Swiss-Prot protein existence level 2. This is a copper-containing oxidase that functions in the formation of pigments such as melanins and other polyphenolic compounds. From Oryzias latipes (Japanese rice fish) (Japanese killifish).
   1097..1117    +  protein_bind   attB4: mutant version of attB; core recombination site for the Gateway® BP reaction BP Clonase™
   2025..2041    -  promoter       copia promoter (fragment): strong promoter from the Drosophila transposable element copia (Sinclair et al., 1986)
   5093..5113    +  protein_bind   attB1: mutant version of attB; core recombination site for the Gateway® BP reaction BP Clonase™
   5147..5166    +  CDS            KA2 (fragment): first 150 residues of the mouse kainate receptor subunit 2 mediates targeting to the neuronal soma (Shemesh et al., 2017)
   5189..5881    +  CDS            mKate2: mKate2 is a basic (constitutively fluorescent) red fluorescent protein published in 2009, derived from Entacmaea quadricolor. It is reported to be a rapidly-maturing monomer with moderate acid sensitivity.
   5970..5990    -  protein_bind   attB2: mutant version of attB; core recombination site for the Gateway® BP reaction BP Clonase™
   5993..6127    -  polyA_signal   SV40 poly(A) signal: SV40 polyadenylation signal
   6190..6210    -  protein_bind   attB3: mutant version of attB; core recombination site for the Gateway® BP reaction BP Clonase™
   6214..6234    +  CDS            lacZα (fragment): LacZα fragment of β-galactosidase; lacZ fragment
   6250..6384    -  polyA_signal   SV40 poly(A) signal: SV40 polyadenylation signal
   6407..6490    -  CDS            large T antigen (fragment): large T antigen from SV40 (simian virus 40)
   7056..7096    -  misc_feature   MCS (fragment): pBluescript multiple cloning site
   7109..7127    -  promoter       T3 promoter: promoter for bacteriophage T3 RNA polymerase
   7172..7188    -  protein_bind   lac operator: The lac repressor binds to the lac operator to inhibit transcription in E. coli. This inhibition can be relieved by adding lactose or isopropyl-β-D-thiogalactopyranoside (IPTG). lac repressor encoded by lacI
   7196..7226    -  promoter       lac promoter: promoter for the E. coli lac operon
   7241..7262    -  protein_bind   CAP binding site: CAP binding activates transcription in the presence of cAMP. E. coli catabolite activator protein
   7275..7367    -  CDS            lacI (fragment): lac repressor; lacI; The lac repressor binds to the lac operator to inhibit transcription in E. coli. This inhibition can be relieved by adding lactose or isopropyl-β-D-thiogalactopyranoside (IPTG).
   7550..8138    -  rep_origin     ori: high-copy-number ColE1/pMB1/pBR322/pUC origin of replication
   8309..9169    -  CDS            AmpR: β-lactamase; bla; confers resistance to ampicillin, carbenicillin, and related antibiotics
   9170..9274    -  promoter       AmpR promoter: bla
