>Addgene plasmid #109490 | actc1b-mKate2-GPI-pA | addgene full sequence | sequence record 219920 | Addgene NGS Result
GCAAGTTTGTACAAAAAAGCAGGCTGCCACCATGGACGCTTTATTTCACAGACGTCTGCTGCTGCTGCTG
ATTGTACTGCCGGCCTGCAGCCTCGAGGTGAGCGAGCTGATTAAGGAGAACATGCACATGAAGCTGTACA
TGGAGGGCACCGTGAACAACCACCACTTCAAGTGCACATCCGAGGGCGAAGGCAAGCCCTACGAGGGCAC
CCAGACCATGAGAATCAAGGCGGTCGAGGGCGGCCCTCTCCCCTTCGCCTTCGACATCCTGGCTACCAGC
TTCATGTACGGCAGCAAAACCTTCATCAACCACACCCAGGGCATCCCCGACTTCTTTAAGCAGTCCTTCC
CCGAGGGCTTCACATGGGAGAGAGTCACCACATACGAAGACGGGGGCGTGCTGACCGCTACCCAGGACAC
CAGCCTCCAGGACGGCTGCCTCATCTACAACGTCAAGATCAGAGGGGTGAACTTCCCATCCAACGGCCCT
GTGATGCAGAAGAAAACACTCGGCTGGGAGGCCTCCACCGAGACCCTGTACCCCGCTGACGGCGGCCTGG
AAGGCAGAGCCGACATGGCCCTGAAGCTCGTGGGCGGGGGCCACCTGATCTGCAACTTGAAGACCACATA
CAGATCCAAGAAACCCGCTAAGAACCTCAAGATGCCCGGCGTCTACTATGTGGACAGAAGACTGGAAAGA
ATCAAGGAGGCCGACAAAGAGACCTACGTCGAGCAGCACGAGGTGGCTGTGGCCAGATACTGCGACCTCC
CTAGCAAACTGGGGCACAGAGGATCCCTGAAGGGCGGTACGGAGACGGTCGCCATGGCAACAGGTCTGCA
TCTGATGGCGCTGCTGGTGATGCTGCTGCGCTGACACCCAGCTTTCTTGTACAAAGTGGGGGATCCAGAC
ATGATAAGATACATTGATGAGTTTGGACAAACCACAACTAGAATGCAGTGAAAAAAATGCTTTATTTGTG
AAATTTGTGATGCTATTGCTTTATTTGTAACCATTATAAGCTGCAATAAACAAGTTAACAACAACAATTG
CATTCATTTTATGTTTCAGGTTCAGGGGGAGGTGTGGGAGGTTTTTTCCAACTTTATTATACATAGTTGA
TAATTCACTGGCCGTCGTTTTACGGTACCATCGATGATGATCCAGACATGATAAGATACATTGATGAGTT
TGGACAAACCACAACTAGAATGCAGTGAAAAAAATGCTTTATTTGTGAAATTTGTGATGCTATTGCTTTA
TTTGTAACCATTATAAGCTGCAATAAACAAGTTAACAACAACAATTGCATTCATTTTATGTTTCAGGTTC
AGGGGGAGGTGTGGGAGGTTTTTTAAAGCAAGTAAAACCTCTACAAATGTGGTATGGCTGATTATGATCC
TCTAGATCAGATCTGCGAAGATACGGCCACGGGTGCTCTTGATCCTGTGGCTGATTTTGGACTGTGCTGC
TCGCAGCTGCTGATGAATCACATACTTCCTCCATTTTCTTCCACTGATTGACTGTTATAATTTCCCTAAT
TTCCAGGTCAAGGTGCTGTGCATTGTGGTAATAGATGTGACATGACGTCACTTCCAAAGGACCAATGAAC
ATGTCTGACCAATTTCATATAATGTGAAAACGATTTTCATAGGCAGAATAAATAACATTTAAATTAAACT
GGGCATCAGCGCAATTCAATTGGTTTGGTAATAGCAAGGGAAAATAGAATGAAGTGATCTCCAAAAAATA
AGTACTTTTTGACTGTAAATAAAATTGTAAGGAGTAAAAAGTACTTTTTTTTCTAAAAAAATGTAATTAA
GTAAAAGTAAAAGTATTGATTTTTAATTGTACTCAAGTAAAGTAAAAATCCCCAAAAATAATACTTAAGT
ACAGTAATCAAGTAAAATTACTCAAGTACTTTACACCTCTGGTTCTTGACCCCCTACCTTCAGCAAGCCC
AGCAGATCCACTAGTTCTAGAGCGGCCGCCACCGCGGTGGAGCTCCAGCTTTTGTTCCCTTTAGTGAGGG
TTAATTGCGCGCTTGGCGTAATCATGGTCATAGCTGTTTCCTGTGTGAAATTGTTATCCGCTCACAATTC
CACACAACATACGAGCCGGAAGCATAAAGTGTAAAGCCTGGGGTGCCTAATGAGTGAGCTAACTCACATT
AATTGCGTTGCGCTCACTGCCCGCTTTCCAGTCGGGAAACCTGTCGTGCCAGCTGCATTAATGAATCGGC
CAACGCGCGGGGAGAGGCGGTTTGCGTATTGGGCGCTCTTCCGCTTCCTCGCTCACTGACTCGCTGCGCT
CGGTCGTTCGGCTGCGGCGAGCGGTATCAGCTCACTCAAAGGCGGTAATACGGTTATCCACAGAATCAGG
GGATAACGCAGGAAAGAACATGTGAGCAAAAGGCCAGCAAAAGGCCAGGAACCGTAAAAAGGCCGCGTTG
CTGGCGTTTTTCCATAGGCTCCGCCCCCCTGACGAGCATCACAAAAATCGACGCTCAAGTCAGAGGTGGC
GAAACCCGACAGGACTATAAAGATACCAGGCGTTTCCCCCTGGAAGCTCCCTCGTGCGCTCTCCTGTTCC
GACCCTGCCGCTTACCGGATACCTGTCCGCCTTTCTCCCTTCGGGAAGCGTGGCGCTTTCTCATAGCTCA
CGCTGTAGGTATCTCAGTTCGGTGTAGGTCGTTCGCTCCAAGCTGGGCTGTGTGCACGAACCCCCCGTTC
AGCCCGACCGCTGCGCCTTATCCGGTAACTATCGTCTTGAGTCCAACCCGGTAAGACACGACTTATCGCC
ACTGGCAGCAGCCACTGGTAACAGGATTAGCAGAGCGAGGTATGTAGGCGGTGCTACAGAGTTCTTGAAG
TGGTGGCCTAACTACGGCTACACTAGAAGAACAGTATTTGGTATCTGCGCTCTGCTGAAGCCAGTTACCT
TCGGAAAAAGAGTTGGTAGCTCTTGATCCGGCAAACAAACCACCGCTGGTAGCGGTGGTTTTTTTGTTTG
CAAGCAGCAGATTACGCGCAGAAAAAAAGGATCTCAAGAAGATCCTTTGATCTTTTCTACGGGGTCTGAC
GCTCAGTGGAACGAAAACTCACGTTAAGGCATTTTGGTCATGAGATTATCAAAAAGGATCTTCACCTAGA
TCCTTTTAAATTAAAAATGAAGTTTTAAATCAATCTAAAGTATATATGAGTAAACTTGGTCTGACAGTTA
CCAATGCTTAATCAGTGAGGCACCTATCTCAGCGATCTGTCTATTTCGTTCATCCATAGTTGCCTGACTC
CCCGTCGTGTAGATAACTACGATACGGGAGGGCTTACCATCTGGCCCCAGTGCTGCAATGATACCGCGAG
ACCCACGCTCACCGGCTCCAGATTTATCAGCAATAAACCAGCCAGCCGGAAGGGCCGAGCGCAGAAGTGG
TCCTGCAACTTTATCCGCCTCCATCCAGTCTATTAATTGTTGCCGGGAAGCTAGAGTAAGTAGTTCGCCA
GTTAATAGTTTGCGCAACGTTGTTGCCATTGCTACAGGCATCGTGGTGTCACGCTCGTCGTTTGGTATGG
CTTCATTCAGCTCCGGTTCCCAACGATCAAGGCGAGTTACATGATCCCCCATGTTGTGCAAAAAAGCGGT
TAGCTCCTTCGGTCCTCCGATCGTTGTCAGAAGTAAGTTGGCCGCAGTGTTATCACTCATGGTTATGGCA
GCACTGCATAATTCTCTTACTGTCATGCCATCCGTAAGATGCTTTTCTGTGACTGGTGAGTACTCAACCA
AGTCATTCTGAGAATAGTGTATGCGGCGACCGAGTTGCTCTTGCCCGGCGTCAATACGGGATAATACCGC
GCCACATAGCAGAACTTTAAAAGTGCTCATCATTGGAAAACGTTCTTCGGGGCGAAAACTCTCAAGGATC
TTACCGCTGTTGAGATCCAGTTCGATGTAACCCACTCGTGCACCCAACTGATCTTCAGCATCTTTTACTT
TCACCAGCGTTTCTGGGTGAGCAAAAACAGGAAGGCAAAATGCCGCAAAAAAGGGAATAAGGGCGACACG
GAAATGTTGAATACTCATACTCTTCCTTTTTCAATATTATTGAAGCATTTATCAGGGTTATTGTCTCATG
AGCGGATACATATTTGAATGTATTTAGAAAAATAAACAAATAGGGGTTCCGCGCACATTTCCCCGAAAAG
TGCCACCTAAATTGTAAGCGTTAATATTTTGTTAAAATTCGCGTTAAATTTTTGTTAAATCAGCTCATTT
TTTAACCAATAGGCCGAAATCGGCAAAATCCCTTATAAATCAAAAGAATAGACCGAGATAGGGT
[37 nt withheld, positions 4335-4371]
AAAGAACGTGGACTCCAACGTCAAAGG
[32 nt withheld, positions 4399-4430]
GCTGGCTAAGAACTCATCAGCCTCCCCGGTCCATCTACCCACGTACCAATGCACCAATTGGCCACAATGA
CGGCTACTACATGGTGCCATTCCTTCCTCTTTATAGGAATGGAGACTACCTCCTGTCCAACAATGCTCTT
GGATACGAGTACGCCTACCTGTTGGACCCAGGTCATTGCACAACACCAGAAATGCCCTCTGATCTGCAAA
AGACGTGAATATCTGTTCAGACACCCATATCCACTCTGTTCCACACAGGTCAGAGGTTTGTCCAGGAGTT
CTTGACAGAGGTGTAAAAAGTACTCAAAAATTTTACTCAAGTGAAAGTACAAGTACTTAGGGAAAATTTT
ACTCAATTAAAAGTAAAAGTATCTGGCTAGAATCTTACTTGAGTAAAAGTAAAAAAGTACTCCATTAAAA
TTGTACTTGAGTATTAAGGAAGTAAAAGTAAAAGCAAGAAAGAAAACTAGAGATTCTTGTTTAAGCTTTT
AATCTCAAAAAACATTAAATGAAATGCATACAAGGTTTTATCCTGCTTTAGAACTGTTTGTATTTAATTA
TCAAACTATAAGACAGACAATCTAATGCCAGTACACGCTACTCAAAGTTGTAAAACCTCAGATTTAACTT
CAGTAGAAGCTGATTCTCAAAATTGTTAGTGTCAAGCCTAGCTCTTTTGGGGCTGAAAAGCAATCCTGCA
GTGCTGAAAAGCCTCTCACAGGCAGCCGATGCGGGAAGAGGTGTATTAGTCTTGATAGAGAGGCTGCAAA
TAGCAGGAAACGTGAGCAGAGACTCCCTGGTGTCTGAAACACAGGCCAGATGGGCCCTCGAGCAGGAAAC
AGCTATGACCATGATTACGCCAAGCTATCAACTTTGTATAGAAAAGTTGGCACGCGCAGATTCCGTGTGG
GCCTGGTAATATCTTACCATTTTAAGCTATTTTAAGATTAGGGAAAAAAATTAAATAAAACTACTTTAAA
ATTACTTTCCTTAAAAAGCAACATATTTATTTAGTTTTTGTTTAACTGGCTCAAGATTGTAATATTTTAC
TTTTACATGTTTTTTTAAGTACCTAAATGTGTTCAAAAGTAAAGTATGTTATTGTTTTTTTTTTTTAATG
TTAGCTAAGCTTTAAATTGTAATATATTACTTTTAAAAGTGACTTTTTAAAAATGTAAATAAAAAAGTAA
CTATAAATGTGTAATGCATGTTATTTCTGTGGGTTTTTAATTTTCATCTCAACTGGGCTTACAATTTTAA
CATAATAAAAATCAAATCAAATCAAATCAGGCCCTTATTTGTCACATACACTCTTGTATACTGAAATAAA
CTAAATGTTGAGAAAAATTTAAATACACCAAAATAACGCATACCTTTTTTGTAATTACCTAAGTAAAACA
TTTAGTTCCTTTTTTAAGTGACTCAAGATTGTAATCTATTAATTGTAAAAGATAAAACTAGTGATCAATC
TGACGTGCTTCTATGCAGCCTGTGAGATTAATTGTGATGTTTAATTATTAAACAATTTAAATGGATCAAA
CATTTCACATGTGCTTATTGTGTCCAACAAAACCAGCAGAAGCACTTAAAAATATTGCATGACAACATGA
GTTTTTAATGTAAATTATATATACTTCCTAAACGAAGTTAATCATATTTCTAAAATAATAATGTCATTGA
AATATTTAAATAAATGATAAGCTTTAGTTGATTCAACATAAAATTGAAAGCAATAAGGACTTTTTTTTTT
TACAGCGGTGAAGCAAAAGCATGTAATAATCATATAATATAATAAATAAATAAATAAATAATGGCTCTTG
GTGCAAATATGAACACTTTAAATAAATATAGAATAAATATGATCAATAAGTCATAACGATGTGTTTTATG
TTGATTATAATTTAAACATGTTTCTAACGCAAGTTTTAAAAACTGTTTTAAAGTATTATTTTAAGTTATA
AGATCAATTTGACTCAACATTTTGTAGTGAAAATATGTTGTGTAAAATTAATATAATATACACTATAAAA
ATGCAGGGTTCCACACAATACATTAATGTTGTCCCAACACAAATCGATTAAGTTAACAAATATATGTGGA
TTGAACATAAAAAATTAAGTTGTCCCAATGAAATCTCAAGAATTGTGTTGTTTCAGCTCATTTTAAATAA
GTAGTTTTAACAAGTAAAAAATAACATATTTTTGAGTGTGTATATATATATATTACAAAATATAATAATA
TAAAATGTAAAAGATATAAACCATGCTACATATATTTAAGAGCTATTTTGCACATTACTTTTTTGCAAGC
CATTTTAGTGTTTTTTTTACAAATATATATTAGCTAAATATACAATATCTTAAATATACAATTAATCAGA
CATGCAATTAATGCATTTAACCTACATAAAAATACATGATCAACATATGTTTTATGCTGATTACAACTAA
ATCAAACGTAATGAAATTAATTTATAAAAGCGATTTAAATATGTCAATATTTTAAGTTAAAATCACTTGA
AACCTACTATAAATGAACTTAAATTAAAAAAATCTCCTTTAATTCCAATGCAACAGTGTTGTTTTTTCAG
CTGAGGACCCCCGGTGCAGATGGTTGGCCCCCGGCCCGCTATTCTAAGGAAGCCTTTCTTAATTTTAGGG
CGGCGCTGCATGCGCTCAGATCAGATTCACGGGTGGAGAGGGTTATTTTCTCTTTTTTATTTTTTCTTGC
CTGCTCATATTTGGGCCTGTGTGAACCCCAGGCTCCGCCTCGGCCCCCAGGAGCCGCTCTTATTTAAAGG
GGATCCTCGCCTTCAGTCTTCGTCCCAGTGGAAGCATCAGTCTTGTGATAACAACTTGGTGAGTCCTACA
GACCAGCGCTCGACTCTAGGCTTTAAATGCATTGATTTCTCTGGATTAGCTACCGGGAGAGTTTTAACTT
TGCTTATTAGTCTTGTGCTCGAACTGCTAGGTTTAAAGAGTGTTTTCTCTAATGCATGCATGAAGCGACA
GCTGAAAACCAGAAATAGAGCGTTTGTCCTCCTGTTAAACTCTAGCCTTTCTTTGGCATTTGTCAGTCCG
AGTCTTCAGCTGCCGGCAGGAGATTGGGTTTCAGTAACACTTGCTGAGCACAAACTACACGTGCTTTCTT
CAGATTTAATTCATTATTAATCATTCTAGATTTAAATGATGTTCTTACTCATTGCTGATTATTTTAGCCT
TGCGGAGCAGATTAAATGAGCACGTGTTTCATTAAGATTGATTTAAATATAATTAATATTTCACCACTGT
AGTTTTAAAATTGCCTTCTAAGTCATGGTTGATTTTTAATAGGTATCGGCTCTAATTAGATTACTATTTT
GGTTTTTAAATGTTATTTCTATTTCATTTGTAGGCTCGTTTTTAATGTGATTTTATTAGATTCTAGTTTT
AAAATCATCTCTTAGCCTTAATGAGCAGACTGAATGAACATGTTTCATTAAGATTAACTTCATTATAATG
AATTATTTAATCATTCTAGTGGGTTATAAATCAGCTCTATTTAAATTAATTGTCGTGTTTATTTCTATTT
AATTTTTGATTATTTTTTCAGGGTCGTTTTTATGTGATTTTTTCCCGTTTCTAATTTTAAACTAATTGTT
TGATTTTTATATGATTCGACTCTTTTTAAATGAATTGTTTTGCTTTTTTTATTGAGCATATATATATTAT
ACAATTTCAATCAACAATTGTTGTGCTTTTTAAATGTTGTTTCTATTTCATTTCTAGGGTCGATTTTATT
CGATTCTAGTTTTAAAATCGTGATTTTTAACTTCTAACCTTACTGAGCAGACTGAATGAACATGTTTCAT
CAAGATTAACTTCATTATAGTTAATTATTGAATCGTGCTAGTGGTTTATAAATCAGCTCTATTTAAATTA
ATCATCATCATTATTTCTATTTAATTTTTATTATTTCTTTAGGATTATTTTTATGTGATTTTTTTCACGT
TCTAGTTTTAAACTCAATGCTCATTACTGCTCACCCTTGCTGAGCAGTCTTTCGTTAAGATTAAATTAAT
TAATAACCATTCTAGTTTTAAAACAGTGTCTTAAGGCATAGCTGATATTTTACAAGTTTACTATTTAATA
TATCTCCTTTCTTTTTTTAGGGTCGATTTCATCTGATTTGATTAATTTTTATTATCTTCACTAAGCTTTT
TGTTCTAGGTTTTATTCTCAGTATTATTACTGTTATATTTGAACTGAATTTCTCCTCATAGTTTATTCAT
TTTATTTATTTATTTTTTGTTTATTCGCTATTTTGTATTTTAGTTTTTAATTAGAAATTTTATTAGAATC
GTTTTGAACTAGTTTTTATGCACTCTAACATTAATATTAAATCATAACTATTATTTTTATTATAATTTAT
TTGTGTTTATCTTTTTGTGTAGCTTTCATGTGTTTTTATTTTAGTTTTATTATGTTTGCATTGAATTTTT
TGGACTAGTTTATATAACGATATACAGAAAAGCCATGACAACAAATGTTTTTATAATACCTATTAAGTAT
AAGCTAATCAGATTTCCACTATTCTGTTCAAAGTTAACATTATTAGCCATTCTGATGGATCATTTGACAT
TTGTCATATGTCTTTATGAACACTGCTCTTTCAGATGCCACTTTTAAAGCTGTTTTTTACAGTAAATGAA
CGTTTATTATTATGACATTATTTCCTAAGGCCTCTAGAGTACAGCAGGATGTGGCGTGTGCATTACCGTG
TAATTATGCTGACTGTAAATGTGCATTTATAGACTGTCAGCATGTCTGACTGTGCGCTGTTGTGATTGGT
CCTGCACAGACCAAG
Features (pLannotate 1.2.2; 22 found; start..end, strand, type, name):
      2..22      +  protein_bind   attB1: mutant version of attB; core recombination site for the Gateway® BP reaction BP Clonase™
     56..75      +  CDS            KA2 (fragment): first 150 residues of the mouse kainate receptor subunit 2 mediates targeting to the neuronal soma (Shemesh et al., 2017)
     98..790     +  CDS            mKate2: mKate2 is a basic (constitutively fluorescent) red fluorescent protein published in 2009, derived from Entacmaea quadricolor. It is reported to be a rapidly-maturing monomer with moderate acid sensitivity.
    879..899     -  protein_bind   attB2: mutant version of attB; core recombination site for the Gateway® BP reaction BP Clonase™
    902..1036    -  polyA_signal   SV40 poly(A) signal: SV40 polyadenylation signal
   1099..1119    -  protein_bind   attB3: mutant version of attB; core recombination site for the Gateway® BP reaction BP Clonase™
   1123..1143    +  CDS            lacZα (fragment): LacZα fragment of β-galactosidase; lacZ fragment
   1159..1293    -  polyA_signal   SV40 poly(A) signal: SV40 polyadenylation signal
   1316..1399    -  CDS            large T antigen (fragment): large T antigen from SV40 (simian virus 40)
   1965..2005    -  misc_feature   MCS (fragment): pBluescript multiple cloning site
   2018..2036    -  promoter       T3 promoter: promoter for bacteriophage T3 RNA polymerase
   2081..2097    -  protein_bind   lac operator: The lac repressor binds to the lac operator to inhibit transcription in E. coli. This inhibition can be relieved by adding lactose or isopropyl-β-D-thiogalactopyranoside (IPTG). lac repressor encoded by lacI
   2105..2135    -  promoter       lac promoter: promoter for the E. coli lac operon
   2150..2171    -  protein_bind   CAP binding site: CAP binding activates transcription in the presence of cAMP. E. coli catabolite activator protein
   2184..2276    -  CDS            lacI (fragment): lac repressor; lacI; The lac repressor binds to the lac operator to inhibit transcription in E. coli. This inhibition can be relieved by adding lactose or isopropyl-β-D-thiogalactopyranoside (IPTG).
   2459..3047    -  rep_origin     ori: high-copy-number ColE1/pMB1/pBR322/pUC origin of replication
   3218..4078    -  CDS            AmpR: β-lactamase; bla; confers resistance to ampicillin, carbenicillin, and related antibiotics
   4079..4183    -  promoter       AmpR promoter: bla
   4209..4430    -  rep_origin     M13 ori (fragment) (sequence partly withheld): M13 bacteriophage origin of replication; arrow indicates direction of (+) strand synthesis
   4430..4717    +  CDS            tyr (fragment) (sequence partly withheld): TYRO_ORYLA - Also known as tyro. Experimental evidence at transcript level: Swiss-Prot protein existence level 2. This is a copper-containing oxidase that functions in the formation of pigments such as melanins and other polyphenolic compounds. From Oryzias latipes (Japanese rice fish) (Japanese killifish).
   5299..5319    +  protein_bind   attB4: mutant version of attB; core recombination site for the Gateway® BP reaction BP Clonase™
   6220..6236    -  promoter       copia promoter (fragment): strong promoter from the Drosophila transposable element copia (Sinclair et al., 1986)
