[The description below was written by a language model from this plasmid's Addgene catalogue record and pLannotate feature annotations shown in this document.]
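Description:
actc1b-mKate2-GPI-pA is a zebrafish expression plasmid of about 9.3 kb, assembled by multisite Gateway cloning into a destination backbone recorded as actc1b-ccdb. It is maintained in E. coli as a high-copy plasmid through a ColE1/pUC-type origin and selected with ampicillin via the β-lactamase gene. Remnants of a pBluescript-type backbone are also annotated, including a partial M13 origin, lac promoter/operator elements, a T3 promoter and an MCS fragment.

The attB4, attB1, attB2 and attB3 sites mark the boundaries of the recombined modules. The roughly 4 kb segment between attB4 and attB1 carries no meaningful annotation, but from the construct name and stated purpose it should hold the zebrafish actc1b promoter that confers muscle-specific expression. A short "copia promoter" hit there is probably a spurious match. Between attB1 and attB2 lies the mKate2 red fluorescent protein coding sequence, which according to the record is flanked by the 5' and 3' sequences of zebrafish folate receptor 1. These would be expected to supply an N-terminal signal peptide and a C-terminal GPI-attachment signal, so that the reporter is anchored to the outer leaflet of the plasma membrane. The tiny "KA2" hit upstream of mKate2 likely falls within this leader and is probably not a genuine kainate receptor element. An SV40 polyadenylation signal occupies the attB2–attB3 module, and a second copy sits just beyond it in the backbone. A medaka tyrosinase fragment hit upstream of attB4 may reflect transposon-derived flanking sequence, though the record does not state this.

The depositor and sequencing-derived records differ slightly in length but show the same feature order. The plasmid serves as a GPI-anchored membrane marker in zebrafish muscle, and the associated work concerns T-tubule formation.
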