Addgene plasmid #109490: actc1b-mKate2-GPI-pA
Purpose: Muscle specific zebrafish expression of mKate2 fused to the 5' and 3' sequences from zebrafish folate receptor 1
Depositing lab: Rob Parton. Depositing organization: University of Queensland, Institute for Molecular Bioscience. Publication: In vivo cell biological screening identifies an endocytic capture mechanism for T-tubule formation. Hall TE, Martel N, Ariotti N, Xiong Z, Lo HP, Ferguson C, Rae J, Lim YW, Parton RG. Nat Commun. 2020 Jul 24;11(1):3711. doi: 10.1038/s41467-020-17486-w. PubMed 32709891.
Backbone
  Vector backbone: actc1b-ccdb
  Vector type: Zebrafish plasmids
Growth in bacteria
  Bacterial resistance: Ampicillin, 100 μg/mL
  Growth temperature: 37°C
  Growth strain: DH5alpha
  Copy number: High Copy
Gene/Insert
  Gene/Insert name: actc1b-mKate2-GPI-pA
  Species: Synthetic
  Cloning method: Gateway Cloning
Terms and licenses: Academic/Nonprofit Terms; Industry Terms: Not Available to Industry
How to cite: actc1b-mKate2-GPI-pA was a gift from Rob Parton (Addgene plasmid # 109490 ; http://n2t.net/addgene:109490 ; RRID:Addgene_109490)
